Addgene plasmid #146448: pETM-60-NusA-DmEDC3_331-440_H
Purpose: Bacterial Expression of DmEDC3_331-440
Depositing lab: Elisa Izaurralde. Depositing organization: Max Planck Institute for Developmental Biology.
Backbone
  Vector backbone: Unknown
  Vector type: Bacterial Expression
Growth in bacteria
  Bacterial resistance: Kanamycin, 50 μg/mL
  Growth temperature: 37°C
  Growth strain: DH5alpha
  Copy number: Low Copy
Gene/Insert
  Gene/Insert name: DmEDC3_331-440
  Species: D. melanogaster (fly)
  Entrez Gene: Edc3 (a.k.a. CG6311, DmEDC3, Dmel\CG6311, EDC3, LSm16)
  Cloning method: Unknown
Terms and licenses: Academic/Nonprofit Terms; Industry Terms: Not Available to Industry
Depositor comments: ORF extracted from NCBI: NM_140735.1 Plasmids from this collection were made available to the research community and donated after the lab closed. Please note that the sequence provided by the depositing laboratory may be theoretical/predicted or based on Sanger sequencing results. There may be discrepancies between sequencing results obtained by Addgene and the depositor sequence. If an Addgene verified sequence is not available, please contact before placing your order to request that our lab fully sequence the plasmid.
How to cite: pETM-60-NusA-DmEDC3_331-440_H was a gift from Elisa Izaurralde (Addgene plasmid # 146448 ; http://n2t.net/addgene:146448 ; RRID:Addgene_146448)
