[The description below was written by a language model from this plasmid's Addgene catalogue record and pLannotate feature annotations shown in this document.]
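Description:
pETM-60-NusA-DmEDC3_331-440_H is a 7.2 kb bacterial expression plasmid for producing a fragment of the Drosophila melanogaster decapping enhancer Edc3 (residues 331–440, by name) in E. coli. The catalogue lists the backbone as unknown, but the name and the annotated features point to a pET-style, pETM-60-type vector. It is selected with kanamycin through an aph(3')-Ia KanR gene. Replication depends on a ColE1/pBR322-type origin accompanied by the bom region and the rop gene, which fits the recorded low copy number. An f1 origin is also present, along with non-functional tetracycline-resistance fragments that are remnants of the pBR322 lineage.

Expression is driven by a T7 promoter placed directly upstream of a lac operator and the T7 gene 10 ribosome binding site. A lacI gene with its own promoter is carried on the plasmid, so transcription stays repressed until IPTG is added in a host that supplies T7 RNA polymerase. The open reading frame begins with NusA, a highly soluble E. coli protein used as a solubility-enhancing fusion partner. This is followed by a polyhistidine tag, the Edc3 fragment, and a second polyhistidine annotation downstream, which probably accounts for the "_H" suffix. A short match to a T7 gene 10B-derived sequence lies just before the T7 terminator and is probably vector-derived rather than a deliberate tag. The feature table does not annotate a protease cleavage site between NusA and the insert. The construct is suited to recombinant production and affinity purification of this Edc3 region, although the record does not state the specific downstream application.
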