Features (pLannotate 1.2.2; 21 found; start..end, strand, type, name):
      1..19      +  promoter       T7 promoter: promoter for bacteriophage T7 RNA polymerase
     20..44      +  protein_bind   lac operator: The lac repressor binds to the lac operator to inhibit transcription in E. coli. This inhibition can be relieved by adding lactose or isopropyl-β-D-thiogalactopyranoside (IPTG). lac repressor encoded by lacI
     59..81      +  RBS            RBS: efficient ribosome binding site from bacteriophage T7 gene 10 (Olins and Rangwala, 1989)
     91..1569    +  CDS            NusA: transcription elongation protein (N utilization substance protein A); nusA; highly soluble in E. coli
   1585..1602    +  CDS            7xHis (fragment): 6xHis affinity tag
   1627..2007    +  CDS            Edc3 (fragment): EDC3_DROME - Experimental evidence at protein level: Swiss-Prot protein existence level 1. In the process of mRNA degradation, may play a role in mRNA decapping. From Drosophila melanogaster (Fruit fly).
   2027..2044    +  CDS            9xHis (fragment): 9xHis affinity tag
   2054..2103    +  CDS            SET1 (fragment): solubility-enhancement tag derived from T7 phage gene 10B
   2111..2158    +  terminator     T7 terminator: transcription terminator for bacteriophage T7 RNA polymerase
   2195..2623    +  rep_origin     f1 ori (sequence partly withheld): f1 bacteriophage origin of replication; arrow indicates direction of (+) strand synthesis
   2676..2733    +  promoter       AmpR promoter (fragment): bla
   2742..3557    -  CDS            KanR: aminoglycoside phosphotransferase; aph(3')-Ia; confers resistance to kanamycin in bacteria or G418 (Geneticin®) in eukaryotes
   3679..4267    +  rep_origin     ori: high-copy-number ColE1/pMB1/pBR322/pUC origin of replication
   4453..4592    -  misc_feature   bom: basis of mobility region from pBR322
   4694..4885    -  CDS            rop: Rop protein, which maintains plasmids at low copy number; rop
   4902..5282    +  CDS            YPB1_ECOLX: Protein predicted: Swiss-Prot protein existence level 4. From Escherichia coli.
   5354..5645    -  CDS            TcR (fragment): tetracycline efflux protein; tet; confers resistance to tetracycline
   5660..5681    -  protein_bind   CAP binding site: CAP binding activates transcription in the presence of cAMP. E. coli catabolite activator protein
   5694..6776    -  CDS            lacI: lac repressor; lacI; The lac repressor binds to the lac operator to inhibit transcription in E. coli. This inhibition can be relieved by adding lactose or isopropyl-β-D-thiogalactopyranoside (IPTG).
   6777..6854    -  promoter       lacI promoter: lacI
   6862..7141    -  CDS            TcR (fragment): tetracycline efflux protein; tet; confers resistance to tetracycline
>Addgene plasmid #146448 | pETM-60-NusA-DmEDC3_331-440_H | addgene full sequence | sequence record 360155 | Addgene NGS Result
TAATACGACTCACTATAGGGGAATTGTGAGCGGATAACAATTCCCCTCTAGAAATAATTTTGTTTAACTT
TAAGAAGGAGATATACCATGAAAGAAATTTTGGCTGTAGTTGAAGCCGTATCCAATGAAAAGGCGCTACC
TCGCGAGAAGATTTTCGAAGCATTGGAAAGCGCGCTGGCGACAGCAACAAAGAAAAAATATGAACAAGAG
ATCGACGTCCGCGTACAGATCGATCGCAAAAGCGGTGATTTTGACACTTTCCGTCGCTGGTTAGTTGTTG
ATGAAGTCACCCAGCCGACCAAGGAAATCACCCTTGAAGCCGCACGTTATGAAGATGAAAGCCTGAACCT
GGGCGATTACGTTGAAGATCAGATTGAGTCTGTTACCTTTGACCGTATCACTACCCAGACGGCAAAACAG
GTTATCGTGCAGAAAGTGCGTGAAGCCGAACGTGCGATGGTGGTTGATCAGTTCCGTGAACACGAAGGTG
AAATCATCACCGGCGTGGTGAAAAAAGTAAACCGCGACAACATCTCTCTGGATCTGGGCAACAACGCTGA
AGCCGTGATCCTGCGCGAAGATATGCTGCCGCGTGAAAACTTCCGCCCTGGCGACCGCGTTCGTGGCGTG
CTCTATTCCGTTCGCCCGGAAGCGCGTGGCGCGCAACTGTTCGTCACTCGTTCCAAGCCGGAAATGCTGA
TCGAACTGTTCCGTATTGAAGTGCCAGAAATCGGCGAAGAAGTGATTGAAATTAAAGCAGCGGCTCGCGA
TCCGGGTTCTCGTGCGAAAATCGCGGTGAAAACCAACGATAAACGTATCGATCCGGTAGGTGCTTGCGTA
GGTATGCGTGGCGCGCGTGTTCAGGCGGTGTCTACTGAACTGGGTGGCGAGCGTATCGATATCGTCCTGT
GGGATGATAACCCGGCGCAGTTCGTGATTAACGCAATGGCACCGGCAGACGTTGCTTCTATCGTGGTGGA
TGAAGATAAACACACTATGGACATCGCCGTTGAAGCCGGTAATCTGGCGCAGGCGATTGGCCGTAACGGT
CAGAACGTGCGTCTGGCTTCGCAACTGAGCGGTTGGGAACTCAACGTGATGACCGTTGACGACCTGCAAG
CTAAGCATCAGGCGGAAGCGCACGCAGCGATCGACACCTTCACCAAATATCTCGACATCGACGAAGACTT
CGCGACTGTTCTGGTAGAAGAAGGCTTCTCGACGCTGGAAGAATTGGCCTATGTGCCGATGAAAGAGCTG
TTGGAAATCGAAGGCCTTGATGAGCCGACCGTTGAAGCACTGCGCGAGCGTGCTAAAAATGCACTGGCCA
CCATTGCACAGGCCCAGGAAGAAAGCCTCGGTGATAACAAACCGGCTGACGATCTGCTGAACCTTGAAGG
GGTAGATCGTGATTTGGCATTCAAACTGGCCGCCCGTGGCGTTTGTACGCTGGAAGATCTCGCCGAACAG
GGCATTGATGATCTGGCTGATATCGAAGGGTTGACCGACGAAAAAGCCGGAGCACTGATTATGGCTGCCC
GTAATATTTGCTGGTTCGGTGACGAAGCGACTAGTGGTTCTGGTCATCACCATCACCATCACTCCGCGGG
TGAGAATCTTTATTTTCAGGGCGCCATGGTAACTTTTGGCAGCGAGGCGGACGATCCGCTGATCCACGAG
GATTTCGATTTTGAGGGCAATCTAGCGCTGTTCGACAAGCAGGCAATTTGGGACGACATCGAGTCGACGA
CCCAAAAACCAGATGTGGTGCGGCACATTGTGAACAATCATCATCATAAGCCAGAGCAGAAGTATCGGCA
CGACGAGAACATCCTGGCCAGCAAACCACTACAATTGCGCCAGATCGAAAGCATGTTCGGCGGCAGCCAG
GACTTTGTGACGGACGACGGTCTCATTATACCGACGATTCCGGCTTACGTTCGGAATAAAATCGAGATAA
GTGCCGATAAGTAGGGTACCGGATCCGAATTCGAGCTCCGTCGACAAGCTTGCGGCCGCACTCGAGCACC
ACCACCACCACCACTGAGATCCGGCTGCTAACAAAGCCCGAAAGGAAGCTGAGTTGGCTGCTGCCACCGC
TGAGCAATAACTAGCATAACCCCTTGGGGCCTCTAAACGGGTCTTGAGGGGTTTTTTGCTGAAAGGAGGA
ACTATATCCGGATTGGCGAATGGG
[124 nt withheld, positions 2195-2318]
C
[91 nt withheld, positions 2320-2410]
A
[49 nt withheld, positions 2412-2460]
CCTTTGACGTTGGAGTCCACGTTCTTT
[37 nt withheld, positions 2488-2524]
ACCCTATCTCGGTCTATTCTTTTGATTTATAAGGGATTTTGCCGATTTCGGCCTATTGGTTAAAAAATGA
GCTGATTTAACAAAAATTTAACGCGAATTTTAACAAAATATTAACGCTTACAATTTAGGTGGCACTTTTC
GGGGAAATGTGCGCGGAACCCCTATTTGTTTATTTTTCTAAATACATTCAAATATGTATCCGCTCATGAA
TTAATTCTTAGAAAAACTCATCGAGCATCAAATGAAACTGCAATTTATTCATATCAGGATTATCAATACC
ATATTTTTGAAAAAGCCGTTTCTGTAATGAAGGAGAAAACTCACCGAGGCAGTTCCATAGGATGGCAAGA
TCCTGGTATCGGTCTGCGATTCCGACTCGTCCAACATCAATACAACCTATTAATTTCCCCTCGTCAAAAA
TAAGGTTATCAAGTGAGAAATCACCATGAGTGACGACTGAATCCGGTGAGAATGGCAAAAGTTTATGCAT
TTCTTTCCAGACTTGTTCAACAGGCCAGCCATTACGCTCGTCATCAAAATCACTCGCATCAACCAAACCG
TTATTCATTCGTGATTGCGCCTGAGCGAGACGAAATACGCGATCGCTGTTAAAAGGACAATTACAAACAG
GAATCGAATGCAACCGGCGCAGGAACACTGCCAGCGCATCAACAATATTTTCACCTGAATCAGGATATTC
TTCTAATACCTGGAATGCTGTTTTCCCGGGGATCGCAGTGGTGAGTAACCATGCATCATCAGGAGTACGG
ATAAAATGCTTGATGGTCGGAAGAGGCATAAATTCCGTCAGCCAGTTTAGTCTGACCATCTCATCTGTAA
CATCATTGGCAACGCTACCTTTGCCATGTTTCAGAAACAACTCTGGCGCATCGGGCTTCCCATACAATCG
ATAGATTGTCGCACCTGATTGCCCGACATTATCGCGAGCCCATTTATACCCATATAAATCAGCATCCATG
TTGGAATTTAATCGCGGCCTAGAGCAAGACGTTTCCCGTTGAATATGGCTCATAACACCCCTTGTATTAC
TGTTTATGTAAGCAGACAGTTTTATTGTTCATGACCAAAATCCCTTAACGTGAGTTTTCGTTCCACTGAG
CGTCAGACCCCGTAGAAAAGATCAAAGGATCTTCTTGAGATCCTTTTTTTCTGCGCGTAATCTGCTGCTT
GCAAACAAAAAAACCACCGCTACCAGCGGTGGTTTGTTTGCCGGATCAAGAGCTACCAACTCTTTTTCCG
AAGGTAACTGGCTTCAGCAGAGCGCAGATACCAAATACTGTCCTTCTAGTGTAGCCGTAGTTAGGCCACC
ACTTCAAGAACTCTGTAGCACCGCCTACATACCTCGCTCTGCTAATCCTGTTACCAGTGGCTGCTGCCAG
TGGCGATAAGTCGTGTCTTACCGGGTTGGACTCAAGACGATAGTTACCGGATAAGGCGCAGCGGTCGGGC
TGAACGGGGGGTTCGTGCACACAGCCCAGCTTGGAGCGAACGACCTACACCGAACTGAGATACCTACAGC
GTGAGCTATGAGAAAGCGCCACGCTTCCCGAAGGGAGAAAGGCGGACAGGTATCCGGTAAGCGGCAGGGT
CGGAACAGGAGAGCGCACGAGGGAGCTTCCAGGGGGAAACGCCTGGTATCTTTATAGTCCTGTCGGGTTT
CGCCACCTCTGACTTGAGCGTCGATTTTTGTGATGCTCGTCAGGGGGGCGGAGCCTATGGAAAAACGCCA
GCAACGCGGCCTTTTTACGGTTCCTGGCCTTTTGCTGGCCTTTTGCTCACATGTTCTTTCCTGCGTTATC
CCCTGATTCTGTGGATAACCGTATTACCGCCTTTGAGTGAGCTGATACCGCTCGCCGCAGCCGAACGACC
GAGCGCAGCGAGTCAGTGAGCGAGGAAGCGGAAGAGCGCCTGATGCGGTATTTTCTCCTTACGCATCTGT
GCGGTATTTCACACCGCAATGGTGCACTCTCAGTACAATCTGCTCTGATGCCGCATAGTTAAGCCAGTAT
ACACTCCGCTATCGCTACGTGACTGGGTCATGGCTGCGCCCCGACACCCGCCAACACCCGCTGACGCGCC
CTGACGGGCTTGTCTGCTCCCGGCATCCGCTTACAGACAAGCTGTGACCGTCTCCGGGAGCTGCATGTGT
CAGAGGTTTTCACCGTCATCACCGAAACGCGCGAGGCAGCTGCGGTAAAGCTCATCAGCGTGGTCGTGAA
GCGATTCACAGATGTCTGCCTGTTCATCCGCGTCCAGCTCGTTGAGTTTCTCCAGAAGCGTTAATGTCTG
GCTTCTGATAAAGCGGGCCATGTTAAGGGCGGTTTTTTCCTGTTTGGTCACTGATGCCTCCGTGTAAGGG
GGATTTCTGTTCATGGGGGTAATGATACCGATGAAACGAGAGAGGATGCTCACGATACGGGTTACTGATG
ATGAACATGCCCGGTTACTGGAACGTTGTGAGGGTAAACAACTGGCGGTATGGATGCGGCGGGACCAGAG
AAAAATCACTCAGGGTCAATGCCAGCGCTTCGTTAATACAGATGTAGGTGTTCCACAGGGTAGCCAGCAG
CATCCTGCGATGCAGATCCGGAACATAATGGTGCAGGGCGCTGACTTCCGCGTTTCCAGACTTTACGAAA
CACGGAAACCGAAGACCATTCATGTTGTTGCTCAGGTCGCAGACGTTTTGCAGCAGCAGTCGCTTCACGT
TCGCTCGCGTATCGGTGATTCATTCTGCTAACCAGTAAGGCAACCCCGCCAGCCTAGCCGGGTCCTCAAC
GACAGGAGCACGATCATGCGCACCCGTGGGGCCGCCATGCCGGCGATAATGGCCTGCTTCTCGCCGAAAC
GTTTGGTGGCGGGACCAGTGACGAAGGCTTGAGCGAGGGCGTGCAAGATTCCGAATACCGCAAGCGACAG
GCCGATCATCGTCGCGCTCCAGCGAAAGCGGTCCTCGCCGAAAATGACCCAGAGCGCTGCCGGCACCTGT
CCTACGAGTTGCATGATAAAGAAGACAGTCATAAGTGCGGCGACGATAGTCATGCCCCGCGCCCACCGGA
AGGAGCTGACTGGGTTGAAGGCTCTCAAGGGCATCGGTCGAGATCCCGGTGCCTAATGAGTGAGCTAACT
TACATTAATTGCGTTGCGCTCACTGCCCGCTTTCCAGTCGGGAAACCTGTCGTGCCAGCTGCATTAATGA
ATCGGCCAACGCGCGGGGAGAGGCGGTTTGCGTATTGGGCGCCAGGGTGGTTTTTCTTTTCACCAGTGAG
ACGGGCAACAGCTGATTGCCCTTCACCGCCTGGCCCTGAGAGAGTTGCAGCAAGCGGTCCACGCTGGTTT
GCCCCAGCAGGCGAAAATCCTGTTTGATGGTGGTTAACGGCGGGATATAACATGAGCTGTCTTCGGTATC
GTCGTATCCCACTACCGAGATATCCGCACCAACGCGCAGCCCGGACTCGGTAATGGCGCGCATTGCGCCC
AGCGCCATCTGATCGTTGGCAACCAGCATCGCAGTGGGAACGATGCCCTCATTCAGCATTTGCATGGTTT
GTTGAAAACCGGACATGGCACTCCAGTCGCCTTCCCGTTCCGCTATCGGCTGAATTTGATTGCGAGTGAG
ATATTTATGCCAGCCAGCCAGACGCAGACGCGCCGAGACAGAACTTAATGGGCCCGCTAACAGCGCGATT
TGCTGGTGACCCAATGCGACCAGATGCTCCACGCCCAGTCGCGTACCGTCTTCATGGGAGAAAATAATAC
TGTTGATGGGTGTCTGGTCAGAGACATCAAGAAATAACGCCGGAACATTAGTGCAGGCAGCTTCCACAGC
AATGGCATCCTGGTCATCCAGCGGATAGTTAATGATCAGCCCACTGACGCGTTGCGCGAGAAGATTGTGC
ACCGCCGCTTTACAGGCTTCGACGCCGCTTCGTTCTACCATCGACACCACCACGCTGGCACCCAGTTGAT
CGGCGCGAGATTTAATCGCCGCGACAATTTGCGACGGCGCGTGCAGGGCCAGACTGGAGGTGGCAACGCC
AATCAGCAACGACTGTTTGCCCGCCAGTTGTTGTGCCACGCGGTTGGGAATGTAATTCAGCTCCGCCATC
GCCGCTTCCACTTTTTCCCGCGTTTTCGCAGAAACGTGGCTGGCCTGGTTCACCACGCGGGAAACGGTCT
GATAAGAGACACCGGCATACTCTGCGACATCGTATAACGTTACTGGTTTCACATTCACCACCCTGAATTG
ACTCTCTTCCGGGCGCTATCATGCCATACCGCGAAAGGTTTTGCGCCATTCGATGGTGTCCGGGATCTCG
ACGCTCTCCCTTATGCGACTCCTGCATTAGGAAGCAGCCCAGTAGTAGGTTGAGGCCGTTGAGCACCGCC
GCCGCAAGGAATGGTGCATGCAAGGAGATGGCGCCCAACAGTCCCCCGGCCACGGGGCCTGCCACCATAC
CCACGCCGAAACAAGCGCTCATGAGCCCGAAGTGGCGAGCCCGATCTTCCCCATCGGTGATGTCGGCGAT
ATAGGCGCCAGCAACCGCACCTGTGGCGCCGGTGATGCCGGCCACGATGCGTCCGGCGTAGAGGATCGAG
ATCTCGATCCCGCGAAAT
